>Addgene plasmid #199233 | pET32a-hEPR | addgene full sequence | sequence record 392628 | Addgene NGS Result
TGGCGAATGGG
[124 nt withheld, positions 12-135]
C
[91 nt withheld, positions 137-227]
A
[49 nt withheld, positions 229-277]
CCTTTGACGTTGGAGTCCACGTTCTTT
[37 nt withheld, positions 305-341]
ACCCTATCTCGGTCTATTCTTTTGATTTATAAGGGATTTTGCCGATTTCGGCCTATTGGTTAAAAAATGA
GCTGATTTAACAAAAATTTAACGCGAATTTTAACAAAATATTAACGCTTACAATTTAGGTGGCACTTTTC
GGGGAAATGTGCGCGGAACCCCTATTTGTTTATTTTTCTAAATACATTCAAATATGTATCCGCTCATGAG
ACAATAACCCTGATAAATGCTTCAATAATATTGAAAAAGGAAGAGTATGAGTATTCAACATTTCCGTGTC
GCCCTTATTCCCTTTTTTGCGGCATTTTGCCTTCCTGTTTTTGCTCACCCAGAAACGCTGGTGAAAGTAA
AAGATGCTGAAGATCAGTTGGGTGCACGAGTGGGTTACATCGAACTGGATCTCAACAGCGGTAAGATCCT
TGAGAGTTTTCGCCCCGAAGAACGTTTTCCAATGATGAGCACTTTTAAAGTTCTGCTATGTGGCGCGGTA
TTATCCCGTATTGACGCCGGGCAAGAGCAACTCGGTCGCCGCATACACTATTCTCAGAATGACTTGGTTG
AGTACTCACCAGTCACAGAAAAGCATCTTACGGATGGCATGACAGTAAGAGAATTATGCAGTGCTGCCAT
AACCATGAGTGATAACACTGCGGCCAACTTACTTCTGACAACGATCGGAGGACCGAAGGAGCTAACCGCT
TTTTTGCACAACATGGGGGATCATGTAACTCGCCTTGATCGTTGGGAACCGGAGCTGAATGAAGCCATAC
CAAACGACGAGCGTGACACCACGATGCCTGCAGCAATGGCAACAACGTTGCGCAAACTATTAACTGGCGA
ACTACTTACTCTAGCTTCCCGGCAACAATTAATAGACTGGATGGAGGCGGATAAAGTTGCAGGACCACTT
CTGCGCTCGGCCCTTCCGGCTGGCTGGTTTATTGCTGATAAATCTGGAGCCGGTGAGCGTGGGTCTCGCG
GTATCATTGCAGCACTGGGGCCAGATGGTAAGCCCTCCCGTATCGTAGTTATCTACACGACGGGGAGTCA
GGCAACTATGGATGAACGAAATAGACAGATCGCTGAGATAGGTGCCTCACTGATTAAGCATTGGTAACTG
TCAGACCAAGTTTACTCATATATACTTTAGATTGATTTAAAACTTCATTTTTAATTTAAAAGGATCTAGG
TGAAGATCCTTTTTGATAATCTCATGACCAAAATCCCTTAACGTGAGTTTTCGTTCCACTGAGCGTCAGA
CCCCGTAGAAAAGATCAAAGGATCTTCTTGAGATCCTTTTTTTCTGCGCGTAATCTGCTGCTTGCAAACA
AAAAAACCACCGCTACCAGCGGTGGTTTGTTTGCCGGATCAAGAGCTACCAACTCTTTTTCCGAAGGTAA
CTGGCTTCAGCAGAGCGCAGATACCAAATACTGTCCTTCTAGTGTAGCCGTAGTTAGGCCACCACTTCAA
GAACTCTGTAGCACCGCCTACATACCTCGCTCTGCTAATCCTGTTACCAGTGGCTGCTGCCAGTGGCGAT
AAGTCGTGTCTTACCGGGTTGGACTCAAGACGATAGTTACCGGATAAGGCGCAGCGGTCGGGCTGAACGG
GGGGTTCGTGCACACAGCCCAGCTTGGAGCGAACGACCTACACCGAACTGAGATACCTACAGCGTGAGCT
ATGAGAAAGCGCCACGCTTCCCGAAGGGAGAAAGGCGGACAGGTATCCGGTAAGCGGCAGGGTCGGAACA
GGAGAGCGCACGAGGGAGCTTCCAGGGGGAAACGCCTGGTATCTTTATAGTCCTGTCGGGTTTCGCCACC
TCTGACTTGAGCGTCGATTTTTGTGATGCTCGTCAGGGGGGCGGAGCCTATGGAAAAACGCCAGCAACGC
GGCCTTTTTACGGTTCCTGGCCTTTTGCTGGCCTTTTGCTCACATGTTCTTTCCTGCGTTATCCCCTGAT
TCTGTGGATAACCGTATTACCGCCTTTGAGTGAGCTGATACCGCTCGCCGCAGCCGAACGACCGAGCGCA
GCGAGTCAGTGAGCGAGGAAGCGGAAGAGCGCCTGATGCGGTATTTTCTCCTTACGCATCTGTGCGGTAT
TTCACACCGCAATGGTGCACTCTCAGTACAATCTGCTCTGATGCCGCATAGTTAAGCCAGTATACACTCC
GCTATCGCTACGTGACTGGGTCATGGCTGCGCCCCGACACCCGCCAACACCCGCTGACGCGCCCTGACGG
GCTTGTCTGCTCCCGGCATCCGCTTACAGACAAGCTGTGACCGTCTCCGGGAGCTGCATGTGTCAGAGGT
TTTCACCGTCATCACCGAAACGCGCGAGGCAGCTGCGGTAAAGCTCATCAGCGTGGTCGTGAAGCGATTC
ACAGATGTCTGCCTGTTCATCCGCGTCCAGCTCGTTGAGTTTCTCCAGAAGCGTTAATGTCTGGCTTCTG
ATAAAGCGGGCCATGTTAAGGGCGGTTTTTTCCTGTTTGGTCACTGATGCCTCCGTGTAAGGGGGATTTC
TGTTCATGGGGGTAATGATACCGATGAAACGAGAGAGGATGCTCACGATACGGGTTACTGATGATGAACA
TGCCCGGTTACTGGAACGTTGTGAGGGTAAACAACTGGCGGTATGGATGCGGCGGGACCAGAGAAAAATC
ACTCAGGGTCAATGCCAGCGCTTCGTTAATACAGATGTAGGTGTTCCACAGGGTAGCCAGCAGCATCCTG
CGATGCAGATCCGGAACATAATGGTGCAGGGCGCTGACTTCCGCGTTTCCAGACTTTACGAAACACGGAA
ACCGAAGACCATTCATGTTGTTGCTCAGGTCGCAGACGTTTTGCAGCAGCAGTCGCTTCACGTTCGCTCG
CGTATCGGTGATTCATTCTGCTAACCAGTAAGGCAACCCCGCCAGCCTAGCCGGGTCCTCAACGACAGGA
GCACGATCATGCGCACCCGTGGGGCCGCCATGCCGGCGATAATGGCCTGCTTCTCGCCGAAACGTTTGGT
GGCGGGACCAGTGACGAAGGCTTGAGCGAGGGCGTGCAAGATTCCGAATACCGCAAGCGACAGGCCGATC
ATCGTCGCGCTCCAGCGAAAGCGGTCCTCGCCGAAAATGACCCAGAGCGCTGCCGGCACCTGTCCTACGA
GTTGCATGATAAAGAAGACAGTCATAAGTGCGGCGACGATAGTCATGCCCCGCGCCCACCGGAAGGAGCT
GACTGGGTTGAAGGCTCTCAAGGGCATCGGTCGAGATCCCGGTGCCTAATGAGTGAGCTAACTTACATTA
ATTGCGTTGCGCTCACTGCCCGCTTTCCAGTCGGGAAACCTGTCGTGCCAGCTGCATTAATGAATCGGCC
AACGCGCGGGGAGAGGCGGTTTGCGTATTGGGCGCCAGGGTGGTTTTTCTTTTCACCAGTGAGACGGGCA
ACAGCTGATTGCCCTTCACCGCCTGGCCCTGAGAGAGTTGCAGCAAGCGGTCCACGCTGGTTTGCCCCAG
CAGGCGAAAATCCTGTTTGATGGTGGTTAACGGCGGGATATAACATGAGCTGTCTTCGGTATCGTCGTAT
CCCACTACCGAGATGTCCGCACCAACGCGCAGCCCGGACTCGGTAATGGCGCGCATTGCGCCCAGCGCCA
TCTGATCGTTGGCAACCAGCATCGCAGTGGGAACGATGCCCTCATTCAGCATTTGCATGGTTTGTTGAAA
ACCGGACATGGCACTCCAGTCGCCTTCCCGTTCCGCTATCGGCTGAATTTGATTGCGAGTGAGATATTTA
TGCCAGCCAGCCAGACGCAGACGCGCCGAGACAGAACTTAATGGGCCCGCTAACAGCGCGATTTGCTGGT
GACCCAATGCGACCAGATGCTCCACGCCCAGTCGCGTACCGTCTTCATGGGAGAAAATAATACTGTTGAT
GGGTGTCTGGTCAGAGACATCAAGAAATAACGCCGGAACATTAGTGCAGGCAGCTTCCACAGCAATGGCA
TCCTGGTCATCCAGCGGATAGTTAATGATCAGCCCACTGACGCGTTGCGCGAGAAGATTGTGCACCGCCG
CTTTACAGGCTTCGACGCCGCTTCGTTCTACCATCGACACCACCACGCTGGCACCCAGTTGATCGGCGCG
AGATTTAATCGCCGCGACAATTTGCGACGGCGCGTGCAGGGCCAGACTGGAGGTGGCAACGCCAATCAGC
AACGACTGTTTGCCCGCCAGTTGTTGTGCCACGCGGTTGGGAATGTAATTCAGCTCCGCCATCGCCGCTT
CCACTTTTTCCCGCGTTTTCGCAGAAACGTGGCTGGCCTGGTTCACCACGCGGGAAACGGTCTGATAAGA
GACACCGGCATACTCTGCGACATCGTATAACGTTACTGGTTTCACATTCACCACCCTGAATTGACTCTCT
TCCGGGCGCTATCATGCCATACCGCGAAAGGTTTTGCGCCATTCGATGGTGTCCGGGATCTCGACGCTCT
CCCTTATGCGACTCCTGCATTAGGAAGCAGCCCAGTAGTAGGTTGAGGCCGTTGAGCACCGCCGCCGCAA
GGAATGGTGCATGCAAGGAGATGGCGCCCAACAGTCCCCCGGCCACGGGGCCTGCCACCATACCCACGCC
GAAACAAGCGCTCATGAGCCCGAAGTGGCGAGCCCGATCTTCCCCATCGGTGATGTCGGCGATATAGGCG
CCAGCAACCGCACCTGTGGCGCCGGTGATGCCGGCCACGATGCGTCCGGCGTAGAGGATCGAGATCGATC
TCGATCCCGCGAAATTAATACGACTCACTATAGGGGAATTGTGAGCGGATAACAATTCCCCTCTAGAAAT
AATTTTGTTTAACTTTAAGAAGGAGATATACATATGAGCGATAAAATTATTCACCTGACTGACGACAGTT
TTGACACGGATGTACTCAAAGCGGACGGGGCGATCCTCGTCGATTTCTGGGCAGAGTGGTGCGGTCCGTG
CAAAATGATCGCCCCGATTCTGGATGAAATCGCTGACGAATATCAGGGCAAACTGACCGTTGCAAAACTG
AACATCGATCAAAACCCTGGCACTGCGCCGAAATATGGCATCCGTGGTATCCCGACTCTGCTGCTGTTCA
AAAACGGTGAAGTGGCGGCAACCAAAGTGGGTGCACTGTCTAAAGGTCAGTTGAAAGAGTTCCTCGACGC
TAACCTGGCCGGTTCTGGTTCTGGCCATATGCACCATCATCATCATCATTCTTCTGGTCTGGTGCCACGC
GGTTCTGGTATGAAAGAAACCGCTGCTGCTAAATTCGAACGCCAGCACATGGACAGCCCAGATCTGGGTA
CCGACGACGACGACAAGGCCATGGGTAGTTGTATTCCAGGCGAGTCGAGCGACAATTGCACGGCCCTGGT
TCAAACCGAAGATAACCCGCGTGTTGCGCAGGTCAGCATCACCAAATGCTCCTCTGACATGAACGGCTAT
TGTCTGCACGGCCAGTGTATCTACCTGGTAGACATGTCCCAGAACTACTGCCGTTGTGAAGTGGGTTATA
CTGGTGTTCGCTGCGAGCACTTTTTCCTGTAACTCGAGCACCACCACCACCACCACTGAGATCCGGCTGC
TAACAAAGCCCGAAAGGAAGCTGAGTTGGCTGCTGCCACCGCTGAGCAATAACTAGCATAACCCCTTGGG
GCCTCTAAACGGGTCTTGAGGGGTTTTTTGCTGAAAGGAGGAACTATATCCGGAT
Features (pLannotate 1.2.2; 21 found; start..end, strand, type, name):
     12..440     +  rep_origin     f1 ori (sequence partly withheld): f1 bacteriophage origin of replication; arrow indicates direction of (+) strand synthesis
    493..597     +  promoter       AmpR promoter: bla
    598..1458    +  CDS            AmpR: β-lactamase; bla; confers resistance to ampicillin, carbenicillin, and related antibiotics
   1629..2217    +  rep_origin     ori: high-copy-number ColE1/pMB1/pBR322/pUC origin of replication
   2403..2542    -  misc_feature   bom: basis of mobility region from pBR322
   2644..2835    -  CDS            rop: Rop protein, which maintains plasmids at low copy number; rop
   2852..3232    +  CDS            YPB1_ECOLX: Protein predicted: Swiss-Prot protein existence level 4. From Escherichia coli.
   3304..3595    -  CDS            TcR (fragment): tetracycline efflux protein; tet; confers resistance to tetracycline
   3610..3631    -  protein_bind   CAP binding site: CAP binding activates transcription in the presence of cAMP. E. coli catabolite activator protein
   3644..4726    -  CDS            lacI: lac repressor; lacI; The lac repressor binds to the lac operator to inhibit transcription in E. coli. This inhibition can be relieved by adding lactose or isopropyl-β-D-thiogalactopyranoside (IPTG).
   4727..4804    -  promoter       lacI promoter: lacI
   4812..5091    -  CDS            TcR (fragment): tetracycline efflux protein; tet; confers resistance to tetracycline
   5117..5135    +  promoter       T7 promoter: promoter for bacteriophage T7 RNA polymerase
   5136..5160    +  protein_bind   lac operator: The lac repressor binds to the lac operator to inhibit transcription in E. coli. This inhibition can be relieved by adding lactose or isopropyl-β-D-thiogalactopyranoside (IPTG). lac repressor encoded by lacI
   5175..5197    +  RBS            RBS: efficient ribosome binding site from bacteriophage T7 gene 10 (Olins and Rangwala, 1989)
   5205..5531    +  CDS            TrxA: E. coli thioredoxin; trxA
   5604..5648    +  CDS            S-Tag: affinity and epitope tag derived from pancreatic ribonuclease A
   5688..5900    +  CDS            EREG (fragment): EREG_HUMAN - Experimental evidence at protein level: Swiss-Prot protein existence level 1. Ligand of the EGF receptor/EGFR and ERBB4. Stimulates EGFR and ERBB4 tyrosine phosphorylation (PubMed:9419975). Contributes to inflammation, wound healing, tissue repair, and oocyte maturation by regulating angiogenesis and vascular remodeling and by stimulating cell proliferation (PubMed:24631357). From Homo sapiens (Human).
   5910..5927    +  CDS            9xHis (fragment): 9xHis affinity tag
   5937..5986    +  CDS            SET1 (fragment): solubility-enhancement tag derived from T7 phage gene 10B
   5994..6041    +  terminator     T7 terminator: transcription terminator for bacteriophage T7 RNA polymerase
