[The description below was written by a language model from this plasmid's Addgene catalogue record and pLannotate feature annotations shown in this document.]
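Description:
pET32a-hEPR is a bacterial expression plasmid built on the pET32a(+) backbone for producing a fragment of human epiregulin (EREG, proepiregulin) as a soluble fusion protein in E. coli. It replicates from a pBR322/ColE1-type origin accompanied by the rop gene and bom region, consistent with its listing as low copy. It is selected with ampicillin through the β-lactamase gene, and an f1 origin is also present. The short tetracycline-resistance fragments, a CAP binding site and a predicted E. coli ORF in the annotation are backbone remnants from pBR322 and the lac region rather than functional elements.

The expression cassette is driven by a T7 promoter followed immediately by a lac operator, with the plasmid-borne lacI gene supplying repressor. Transcription therefore requires a host expressing T7 RNA polymerase and is induced with IPTG. A T7 gene 10 ribosome binding site initiates translation of E. coli thioredoxin (TrxA), which improves solubility and can support correct folding of disulfide-rich proteins such as EGF family ligands. This is followed by the N-terminal His tag listed in the catalogue (not picked up in the feature table) and an S-tag. The 213 bp EREG fragment lies downstream in the same orientation, and the record indicates thrombin and enterokinase cleavage sites that allow the fusion partner to be removed. A short His-tag annotation sits after the insert, but whether it is translated depends on a stop codon that the record does not specify. A T7 terminator closes the unit.

The exact restriction sites used for cloning are not recorded. The plasmid belongs to a toolkit for recombinant production of human EGF family growth factors in active conformation.
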