Addgene plasmid #199233: pET32a-hEPR
Purpose: Bacterial production of soluble, active target proteins; Nterm thrombin and enterokinase cleavage sites.
Depositing lab: Nilson Zanchin. Depositing organization: Fundacao Oswaldo Cruz (Fiocruz). Publication: A toolkit for recombinant production of seven human EGF family growth factors in active conformation. Ferreira AS, Lopacinski A, Batista M, Hiraiwa PM, Guimaraes BG, Zanchin NIT. Sci Rep. 2022 Mar 23;12(1):5034. doi: 10.1038/s41598-022-09060-9. PubMed 35322149.
Backbone
  Vector backbone: pET32a(+)
  Backbone manufacturer: EMD Biosciences
  Backbone size w/o insert (bp): 5857
  Vector type: Bacterial Expression
Growth in bacteria
  Bacterial resistance: Ampicillin, 100 μg/mL
  Growth temperature: 37°C
  Growth strain: DH5alpha
  Copy number: Low Copy
Gene/Insert
  Gene/Insert name: Proepiregulin preproprotein (alt names: EREG; ER)
  Species: H. sapiens (human)
  Insert size (bp): 213
  Entrez Gene: EREG (a.k.a. EPR, ER, Ep)
  Promoter: T7
  Tag / fusion protein: TrxA-6xHis-S-tag (N terminal on insert)
  Cloning method: Restriction Enzyme; 5′ cloning site Unknown (unknown if destroyed); 3′ cloning site Unknown (unknown if destroyed)
  Sequencing primers: 5′ T7 promoter; 3′ T7 terminator
Terms and licenses: Academic/Nonprofit Terms; Industry Terms: Not Available to Industry
How to cite: pET32a-hEPR was a gift from Nilson Zanchin (Addgene plasmid # 199233 ; http://n2t.net/addgene:199233 ; RRID:Addgene_199233)
