>Addgene plasmid #199233 | pET32a-hEPR | depositor partial sequence | sequence record 386031 | EPR gene
AGTTGTATTCCAGGCGAGTCGAGCGACAATTGCACGGCCCTGGTTCAAACCGAAGATAACCCGCGTGTTG
CGCAGGTCAGCATCACCAAATGCTCCTCTGACATGAACGGCTATTGTCTGCACGGCCAGTGTATCTACCT
GGTAGACATGTCCCAGAACTACTGCCGTTGTGAAGTGGGTTATACTGGTGTTCGCTGCGAGCACTTTTTC
CTG
